Addgene plasmid #71122: pJK136
Purpose: Expression of Acetobacter aceti 1023 citrate synthase (AarA) in E. coli
Depositing lab: T. J. Kappock. Depositing organization: Washington University in Saint Louis. Publication: Structure of a NADH-insensitive hexameric citrate synthase that resists acid inactivation. Francois JA, Starks CM, Sivanuntakorn S, Jiang H, Ransome AE, Nam JW, Constantine CZ, Kappock TJ. Biochemistry. 2006 Nov 14;45(45):13487-99. 10.1021/bi061083k PubMed 17087502.
Backbone
  Vector backbone: pET23a
  Backbone size w/o insert (bp): 3666
  Total vector size (bp): 4935
  Vector type: Bacterial Expression
Growth in bacteria
  Bacterial resistance: Ampicillin, 100 μg/mL
  Growth temperature: 37°C
  Growth strain: DH5alpha
  Copy number: Unknown
Gene/Insert
  Gene/Insert name: citrate synthase (alt names: AarA; CS; GltA)
  Species: Acetobacter aceti 1023
  GenBank ID: KDE21011 ABF85671
  Promoter: T7
  Cloning method: Restriction Enzyme; 5′ cloning site NdeI (not destroyed); 3′ cloning site EcoRI (not destroyed)
  Sequencing primers: 5′ T7 promoter; 3′ T7 terminator
Terms and licenses: Academic/Nonprofit Terms; Industry Terms: Not Available to Industry
Depositor comments: DNA sequencing revealed three single-base differences from the earlier published sequence (GenBank accession number M34830), leading to two changes in the deduced amino acid sequence: codon 85 is GCC (Ala), not GAC (Asp), and codon 106 is GCG (Ala), not GTG (Val). There is also a silent difference in codon 50 (Phe)
How to cite: pJK136 was a gift from T. J. Kappock (Addgene plasmid # 71122 ; http://n2t.net/addgene:71122 ; RRID:Addgene_71122)
