[The description below was written by a language model from this plasmid's Addgene catalogue record and pLannotate feature annotations shown in this document.]
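Description:
pJK136 is a 4,935 bp bacterial expression plasmid built on the pET23a backbone for producing the citrate synthase of Acetobacter aceti strain 1023 (AarA, also called CS or GltA) in E. coli. It is propagated through a ColE1/pMB1-type origin, and the annotation also detects the pBR322 bom region and a rop coding sequence, although the catalogue lists copy number as unknown. Selection is by ampicillin resistance from the bla gene under its own promoter. An f1 phage origin is also present, which in principle allows single-stranded DNA production.

The aarA open reading frame, about 1.3 kb, was inserted between the NdeI and EcoRI sites, both of which were preserved. It sits downstream of a T7 promoter and the efficient ribosome binding site from T7 gene 10, and is followed by the T7 terminator. Transcription therefore depends on a host that supplies T7 RNA polymerase. The feature table shows a short His-tag fragment, presumably the vector's His6 coding sequence, and a small T7 gene 10B-derived fragment beyond the insert. These are separated from the annotated end of the aarA coding sequence by a gap, and the record lists no tag, so the enzyme may well be expressed untagged, though this is not stated explicitly.

The depositor notes three single-base differences from an earlier published sequence of the gene. Two of them change the deduced protein, giving Ala instead of Asp at codon 85 and Ala instead of Val at codon 106, and the third is silent, in codon 50. The associated publication indicates the plasmid was used to make recombinant enzyme for structural and biochemical study of this hexameric, NADH-insensitive, acid-resistant citrate synthase.
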