Features (pLannotate 1.2.2; 13 found; start..end, strand, type, name):
     12..467     +  rep_origin     f1 ori (sequence partly withheld): f1 bacteriophage origin of replication; arrow indicates direction of (+) strand synthesis
    494..598     +  promoter       AmpR promoter: bla
    599..1459    +  CDS            AmpR: β-lactamase; bla; confers resistance to ampicillin, carbenicillin, and related antibiotics
   1630..2218    +  rep_origin     ori: high-copy-number ColE1/pMB1/pBR322/pUC origin of replication
   2404..2546    -  misc_feature   bom: basis of mobility region from pBR322
   2648..2839    -  CDS            rop: Rop protein, which maintains plasmids at low copy number; rop
   2856..3236    +  CDS            YPB1_ECOLX: Protein predicted: Swiss-Prot protein existence level 4. From Escherichia coli.
   3348..3366    +  promoter       T7 promoter: promoter for bacteriophage T7 RNA polymerase
   3398..3420    +  RBS            RBS: efficient ribosome binding site from bacteriophage T7 gene 10 (Olins and Rangwala, 1989)
   3428..4735    +  CDS            aarA: CISY_ACEAC - Experimental evidence at protein level: Swiss-Prot protein existence level 1. From Acetobacter aceti.
   4779..4796    +  CDS            9xHis (fragment): 9xHis affinity tag
   4806..4855    +  CDS            SET1 (fragment): solubility-enhancement tag derived from T7 phage gene 10B
   4863..4910    +  terminator     T7 terminator: transcription terminator for bacteriophage T7 RNA polymerase
>Addgene plasmid #71122 | pJK136 | depositor full sequence | sequence record 127061 | pJK136 sequence 4935 bps
TGGCGAATGGG
[124 nt withheld, positions 12-135]
C
[91 nt withheld, positions 137-227]
A
[49 nt withheld, positions 229-277]
CCTTTGACGTTGGAGTCCACGTTCTTT
[37 nt withheld, positions 305-341]
ACCCTATCTCGGTCTATTCTTTTGATTTATAAGGGATTTTGCCGATTTCGGCCTATTGGTTAAAAAATGA
GCTGATTTAACAAAAATTTAACGCGAATTTTAACAAAATATTAACGTTTACAATTTCAGGTGGCACTTTT
CGGGGAAATGTGCGCGGAACCCCTATTTGTTTATTTTTCTAAATACATTCAAATATGTATCCGCTCATGA
GACAATAACCCTGATAAATGCTTCAATAATATTGAAAAAGGAAGAGTATGAGTATTCAACATTTCCGTGT
CGCCCTTATTCCCTTTTTTGCGGCATTTTGCCTTCCTGTTTTTGCTCACCCAGAAACGCTGGTGAAAGTA
AAAGATGCTGAAGATCAGTTGGGTGCACGAGTGGGTTACATCGAACTGGATCTCAACAGCGGTAAGATCC
TTGAGAGTTTTCGCCCCGAAGAACGTTTTCCAATGATGAGCACTTTTAAAGTTCTGCTATGTGGCGCGGT
ATTATCCCGTATTGACGCCGGGCAAGAGCAACTCGGTCGCCGCATACACTATTCTCAGAATGACTTGGTT
GAGTACTCACCAGTCACAGAAAAGCATCTTACGGATGGCATGACAGTAAGAGAATTATGCAGTGCTGCCA
TAACCATGAGTGATAACACTGCGGCCAACTTACTTCTGACAACGATCGGAGGACCGAAGGAGCTAACCGC
TTTTTTGCACAACATGGGGGATCATGTAACTCGCCTTGATCGTTGGGAACCGGAGCTGAATGAAGCCATA
CCAAACGACGAGCGTGACACCACGATGCCTGCAGCAATGGCAACAACGTTGCGCAAACTATTAACTGGCG
AACTACTTACTCTAGCTTCCCGGCAACAATTAATAGACTGGATGGAGGCGGATAAAGTTGCAGGACCACT
TCTGCGCTCGGCCCTTCCGGCTGGCTGGTTTATTGCTGATAAATCTGGAGCCGGTGAGCGTGGGTCTCGC
GGTATCATTGCAGCACTGGGGCCAGATGGTAAGCCCTCCCGTATCGTAGTTATCTACACGACGGGGAGTC
AGGCAACTATGGATGAACGAAATAGACAGATCGCTGAGATAGGTGCCTCACTGATTAAGCATTGGTAACT
GTCAGACCAAGTTTACTCATATATACTTTAGATTGATTTAAAACTTCATTTTTAATTTAAAAGGATCTAG
GTGAAGATCCTTTTTGATAATCTCATGACCAAAATCCCTTAACGTGAGTTTTCGTTCCACTGAGCGTCAG
ACCCCGTAGAAAAGATCAAAGGATCTTCTTGAGATCCTTTTTTTCTGCGCGTAATCTGCTGCTTGCAAAC
AAAAAAACCACCGCTACCAGCGGTGGTTTGTTTGCCGGATCAAGAGCTACCAACTCTTTTTCCGAAGGTA
ACTGGCTTCAGCAGAGCGCAGATACCAAATACTGTCCTTCTAGTGTAGCCGTAGTTAGGCCACCACTTCA
AGAACTCTGTAGCACCGCCTACATACCTCGCTCTGCTAATCCTGTTACCAGTGGCTGCTGCCAGTGGCGA
TAAGTCGTGTCTTACCGGGTTGGACTCAAGACGATAGTTACCGGATAAGGCGCAGCGGTCGGGCTGAACG
GGGGGTTCGTGCACACAGCCCAGCTTGGAGCGAACGACCTACACCGAACTGAGATACCTACAGCGTGAGC
TATGAGAAAGCGCCACGCTTCCCGAAGGGAGAAAGGCGGACAGGTATCCGGTAAGCGGCAGGGTCGGAAC
AGGAGAGCGCACGAGGGAGCTTCCAGGGGGAAACGCCTGGTATCTTTATAGTCCTGTCGGGTTTCGCCAC
CTCTGACTTGAGCGTCGATTTTTGTGATGCTCGTCAGGGGGGCGGAGCCTATGGAAAAACGCCAGCAACG
CGGCCTTTTTACGGTTCCTGGCCTTTTGCTGGCCTTTTGCTCACATGTTCTTTCCTGCGTTATCCCCTGA
TTCTGTGGATAACCGTATTACCGCCTTTGAGTGAGCTGATACCGCTCGCCGCAGCCGAACGACCGAGCGC
AGCGAGTCAGTGAGCGAGGAAGCGGAAGAGCGCCTGATGCGGTATTTTCTCCTTACGCATCTGTGCGGTA
TTTCACACCGCATATATGGTGCACTCTCAGTACAATCTGCTCTGATGCCGCATAGTTAAGCCAGTATACA
CTCCGCTATCGCTACGTGACTGGGTCATGGCTGCGCCCCGACACCCGCCAACACCCGCTGACGCGCCCTG
ACGGGCTTGTCTGCTCCCGGCATCCGCTTACAGACAAGCTGTGACCGTCTCCGGGAGCTGCATGTGTCAG
AGGTTTTCACCGTCATCACCGAAACGCGCGAGGCAGCTGCGGTAAAGCTCATCAGCGTGGTCGTGAAGCG
ATTCACAGATGTCTGCCTGTTCATCCGCGTCCAGCTCGTTGAGTTTCTCCAGAAGCGTTAATGTCTGGCT
TCTGATAAAGCGGGCCATGTTAAGGGCGGTTTTTTCCTGTTTGGTCACTGATGCCTCCGTGTAAGGGGGA
TTTCTGTTCATGGGGGTAATGATACCGATGAAACGAGAGAGGATGCTCACGATACGGGTTACTGATGATG
AACATGCCCGGTTACTGGAACGTTGTGAGGGTAAACAACTGGCGGTATGGATGCGGCGGGACCAGAGAAA
AATCACTCAGGGTCAATGCCAGCGCTTCGTTAATACAGATGTAGGTGTTCCACAGGGTAGCCAGCAGCAT
CCTGCGATGCAGATCCGGAACATAATGGTGCAGGGCGCTGACTTCCGCGTTTCCAGACTTTACGAAACAC
GGAAACCGAAGACCATTCATGTTGTTGCTCAGGTCGCAGACGTTTTGCAGCAGCAGTCGCTTCACGTTCG
CTCGCGTATCGGTGATTCATTCTGCTAACCAGTAAGGCAACCCCGCCAGCCTAGCCGGGTCCTCAACGAC
AGGAGCACGATCATGCGCACCCGTGGCCAGGACCCAACGCTGCCCGAGATCTCGATCCCGCGAAATTAAT
ACGACTCACTATAGGGAGACCACAACGGTTTCCCTCTAGAAATAATTTTGTTTAACTTTAAGAAGGAGAT
ATACATATGAGCGCGTCGCAGAAAGAAGGTAAGCTATCTACCGCTACCATTTCGGTTGATGGAAAATCCG
CCGAAATGCCTGTGCTTTCAGGCACTCTGGGACCGGATGTTATCGACATCCGCAAACTTCCGGCGCAACT
GGGCGTTTTCACGTTCGACCCAGGTTACGGGGAAACAGCGGCCTGCAACAGCAAAATCACCTTTATTGAT
GGTGATAAAGGCGTTCTGCTGCACCGTGGTTACCCTATTGCGCAGCTGGCCGAAAATGCTTCCTACGAAG
AAGTTATTTATCTGCTTTTGAATGGCGAACTGCCCAACAAGGCGCAGTACGACACCTTCACCAACACCCT
TACAAACCATACGCTGCTGCACGAGCAGATCCGTAACTTCTTTAACGGCTTCCGGCGTGATGCCCACCCA
ATGGCCATTCTGTGTGGTACGGTTGGGGCTTTGTCTGCCTTCTACCCAGATGCCAACGATATTGCCATTC
CCGCCAATCGGGATCTGGCCGCCATGCGGCTGATTGCCAAAATCCCAACCATTGCGGCATGGGCTTACAA
ATACACGCAGGGTGAAGCCTTTATCTACCCGCGGAATGATCTGAACTACGCAGAAAACTTCCTGTCCATG
ATGTTCGCGCGCATGTCCGAACCTTACAAGGTCAACCCTGTTCTGGCCCGCGCCATGAACCGGATTCTGA
TTCTGCATGCCGATCATGAGCAGAATGCCTCTACCTCCACCGTACGTCTGGCTGGTTCTACAGGGGCCAA
TCCGTTTGCCTGTATTGCTGCGGGCATTGCCGCTCTGTGGGGACCTGCACATGGTGGCGCAAACGAAGCT
GTGCTGAAAATGCTGGCCCGTATTGGCAAGAAAGAAAATATTCCTGCCTTTATCGCACAGGTGAAGGACA
AGAACAGCGGCGTAAAGCTGATGGGCTTTGGCCACCGCGTTTACAAGAACTTCGACCCACGTGCGAAGAT
CATGCAGCAGACCTGCCACGAAGTGCTGACAGAACTTGGCATTAAGGATGATCCGCTGCTGGATCTGGCG
GTTGAGCTGGAAAAGATTGCTCTGAGCGATGATTACTTCGTGCAGCGCAAACTTTACCCGAATGTGGATT
TCTACTCTGGCATCATTCTCAAGGCCATGGGCATCCCCACCAGTATGTTTACTGTGCTGTTTGCCGTAGC
CCGCACCACCGGCTGGGTGAGCCAGTGGAAGGAAATGATTGAAGAACCGGGCCAGCGTATCAGCCGCCCT
CGCCAGCTTTATATTGGCGCACCGCAGCGTGACTATGTGCCGCTTGCCAAACGCTAAGAATTCGAGCTCC
GTCGACAAGCTTGCGGCCGCACTCGAGCACCACCACCACCACCACTGAGATCCGGCTGCTAACAAAGCCC
GAAAGGAAGCTGAGTTGGCTGCTGCCACCGCTGAGCAATAACTAGCATAACCCCTTGGGGCCTCTAAACG
GGTCTTGAGGGGTTTTTTGCTGAAAGGAGGAACTATATCCGGAT
