>Addgene plasmid #71122 | pJK136 | addgene partial sequence | sequence record 133694 | T7 5'-TAATACGACTCACTATAGGG-3'
GAAATAATTTTGTTTAACTTTAAGAAGGAGATATACATATGAGCGCGTCGCAGAAAGAAGGTAAGCTATC
TACCGCTACCATTTCGGTTGATGGAAAATCCGCCGAAATGCCTGTGCTTTCAGGCACTCTGGGACCGGAT
GTTATCGACATCCGCAAACTTCCGGCGCAACTGGGCGTTTTCACGTTCGACCCAGGTTACGGGGAAACAG
CGGCCTGCAACAGCAAAATCACCTTTATTGATGGTGATAAAGGCGTTCTGCTGCACCGTGGTTACCCTAT
TGCGCAGCTGGCCGAAAATGCTTCCTACGAAGAAGTTATTTATCTGCTTTTGAATGGCGAACTGCCCAAC
AAGGCGCAGTACGACACCTTCACCAACACCCTTACAAACCATACGCTGCTGCACGAGCAGATCCGTAACT
TCTTTAACGGCTTCCGGCGTGATGCCCACCCAATGGCCATTCTGTGTGGTACGGTTGGGGCTTTGTCTGC
CTTCTACCCAGATGCCAACGATATTGCCATTCCCGCCAATCGGGATCTGGCCGCCATGCGGCTGATTGCC
AAAATCCCAACCATTGCGGCATGGGCTTACAAATACACGCAGGGTGAAGCCTTTATCTACCCGCGGAATG
ATCTGAACTACGCAGAAAACTTCCTGTCCATGATGTTCGCGCGCATGTCCGAACCTTACAAGGTCAACCC
TGTTCTGGCCCGCGCCATGAACCGGATTCTGATTCTGCATGCCGATCATGAGCAGAATGCCTCTACCTCC
ACCGTACGTCTGGCTGGTTCTACAGGGGCCAATCCGTTTGCCTGTATTGCTGCGGGCATTGCCGCTCTGT
GGGGACCTGCACATGGTGGCGCAAACGAAGCTGTGCTGAAAATGCTGGCCCGTATTGGCAAGAAAGAAAA
TATTCCTGCCTTTATCGCACAGGTGAAGGACAAGAACAGCGGCGTAAAGCTGATGGGCTTTGGCCACCGC
GTTTACAAGAACTTCGACCCACGTGCGAAGATCATGCAGCAGACCTGCCACGAAGTGCTGACAGAACTTG
GCA
