>Addgene plasmid #71122 | pJK136 | addgene partial sequence | sequence record 133695 | T7term 5'-GCTAGTTATTGCTCAGCGG-3'
CTTCCTTTCGGGCTTTGTTAGCAGCCGGATCTCAGTGGTGGTGGTGGTGGTGCTCGAGTGCGGCCGCAAG
CTTGTCGACGGAGCTCGAATTCTTAGCGTTTGGCAAGCGGCACATAGTCACGCTGCGGTGCGCCAATATA
AAGCTGGCGAGGGCGGCTGATACGCTGGCCCGGTTCTTCAATCATTTCCTTCCACTGGCTCACCCAGCCG
GTGGTGCGGGCTACGGCAAACAGCACAGTAAACATACTGGTGGGGATGCCCATGGCCTTGAGAATGATGC
CAGAGTAGAAATCCACATTCGGGTAAAGTTTGCGCTGCACGAAGTAATCATCGCTCAGAGCAATCTTTTC
CAGCTCAACCGCCAGATCCAGCAGCGGATCATCCTTAATGCCAAGTTCTGTCAGCACTTCGTGGCAGGTC
TGCTGCATGATCTTCGCACGTGGGTCGAAGTTCTTGTAAACGCGGTGGCCAAAGCCCATCAGCTTTACGC
CGCTGTTCTTGTCCTTCACCTGTGCGATAAAGGCAGGAATATTTTCTTTCTTGCCAATACGGGCCAGCAT
TTTCAGCACAGCTTCGTTTGCGCCACCATGTGCAGGTCCCCACAGAGCGGCAATGCCCGCAGCAATACAG
GCAAACGGATTGGCCCCTGTAGAACCAGCCAGACGTACGGTGGAGGTAGAGGCATTCTGCTCATGATCGG
CATGCAGAATCAGAATCCGGTTCATGGCGCGGGCCAGAACAGGGTTGACCTTGTAAGGTTCGGACATGCG
CGCGAACATCATGGACAGGAAGTTTTCTGCGTAGTTCAGATCATTCCGCGGGTAGATAAAGGCTTCACCC
TGCGTGTATTTGTAAGCCCATGCCGCAATGGTTGGGATTTTGGCAATCAGCCGCATGGCGGCCAGATCCC
GATTGGCGGGAATGGCAATATCGTTGGCATCTGGGTAGAAGGCAGACAAAGCCCCAACCGTACCACACAG
AATGGCCATTGGGTGGGCATCACGCCGGAAGCCGTTAAAGAAGTTACGGATCTGCTCGTGCAGCAGCGTA
TGGTTTGTAAGGGTGTTGGTGAAGGTGTCGTACTGCGCCTTGTTGGGCAGTTCGCCATTCAAAAGCAGAT
AAATAACTTCTTCGTAGGAAGCA
